>Addgene plasmid #162813 | pAS1_4xh7SKPylT_EF1_NoBody*_Intein_DD | addgene full sequence | sequence record 318686 | Addgene NGS Result
TATTGTCTCATGAGCGGATACATATTTGAATGTATTTAGAAAAATAAACAAATAGGGGTTCCGCGCACAT
TTCCCCGAAAAGTGCCACCTAAATTGTAAGCGTTAATATTTTGTTAAAATTCGCGTTAAATTTTTGTTAA
ATCAGCTCATTTTTTAACCAATAGGCCGAAATCGGCAAAATCCCTTATAAATCAAAAGAATAGACCGAGA
TAGGGT
[37 nt withheld, positions 217-253]
AAAGAACGTGGACTCCAACGTCAAAGG
[49 nt withheld, positions 281-329]
T
[91 nt withheld, positions 331-421]
G
[124 nt withheld, positions 423-546]
CCCATTCGCCATTCAGGCTGCGCAACTGTTGGGAAGGGCGATCGGTGCGGGCCTCTTCGCTATTACGCCA
GCTGGCGAAAGGGGGATGTGCTGCAAGGCGATTAAGTTGGGTAACGCCAGGGTTTTCCCAGTCACGACGT
TGTAAAACGACGGCCAGTGAGCGCGCCTCGTTCATTCACGTTTTTGAACCCGTGGAGGACGGGCAGACTC
GCGGTGCAAATGTGTTTTACAGCGTGATGGAGCAGATGAAGATGCTCGACACGCTGCAGAACACGCAGCT
AGATTAACCCTAGAAAGATAATCATATTGTGACGTACGTTAAAGATAATCATGTGTAAAATTGACGCATG
TGTTTTATCGGTCTGTATATCGAGGTTTATTTATTAATTTGAATAGATATTAAGTTTTATTATATTTACA
CTTACATACTAATAATAAATTCAACAAACAATTTATTTATGTTTATTTATTTATTAAAAAAAACAAAAAC
TCAAAATTTCTTCTATAAAGTAACAAAACTTTTATGAGGGACAGCCCCCCCCCAAAGCCCCCAGGGATGT
AATTACGTCCCTCCCCCGCTAGGGGGCAGCAGCGAGCCGCCCGGGGCTCCGCTCCGGTCCGGCGCTCCCC
CCGCATCCCCGAGCCGGCAGCGTGCGGGGACAGCCCGGGCACGGGGAAGGTGGCACGGGATCGCTTTCCT
CTGAACGCTTCTCGCTGCTCTTTGAGCCTGCAGACACCTGGGGGGATACGGGGAAAAGGCCTCCACGGCC
AACTAGTGAAAAACCGCACTTGTCCGGAAACCCCGGGAATCTAACCCGGCTGAACGGATTTAGAGTCCGT
TCGATCTACATGATCAGGTTTCCGAGGTACCCAGGCGGCGCACAAGCTATATAAACCTGAAGGAAATCTC
AACTTTACACTTAGGTCAAGTTACTTATCGTACTAGAGCTTCAGCAGGAAATTTAACTAAAATCTAATTT
AACCAGCATAGCAAATATCATTTATTCCCAAAATGCTAAAGTTTGAGATAAACGGACTTGATTTCCGGCT
GTTTTGACACTATCCAGAATGCCTTGCAGATGGGTGGGGCATGCTAAATACTGCAGGAAAAACCGCACTT
GTCCGGAAACCCCGGGAATCTAACCCGGCTGAACGGATTTAGAGTCCGTTCGATCTACATGATCAGGTTT
CCGAGGTACCCAGGCGGCGCACAAGCTATATAAACCTGAAGGAAATCTCAACTTTACACTTAGGTCAAGT
TACTTATCGTACTAGAGCTTCAGCAGGAAATTTAACTAAAATCTAATTTAACCAGCATAGCAAATATCAT
TTATTCCCAAAATGCTAAAGTTTGAGATAAACGGACTTGATTTCCGGCTGTTTTGACACTATCCAGAATG
CCTTGCAGATGGGTGGGGCATGCTAAATACTGCAGGAAAAACCGCACTTGTCCGGAAACCCCGGGAATCT
AACCCGGCTGAACGGATTTAGAGTCCGTTCGATCTACATGATCAGGTTTCCGAGGTACCCAGGCGGCGCA
CAAGCTATATAAACCTGAAGGAAATCTCAACTTTACACTTAGGTCAAGTTACTTATCGTACTAGAGCTTC
AGCAGGAAATTTAACTAAAATCTAATTTAACCAGCATAGCAAATATCATTTATTCCCAAAATGCTAAAGT
TTGAGATAAACGGACTTGATTTCCGGCTGTTTTGACACTATCCAGAATGCCTTGCAGATGGGTGGGGCAT
GCTAAATACTGCAGGAAAAACCGCACTTGTCCGGAAACCCCGGGAATCTAACCCGGCTGAACGGATTTAG
AGTCCGTTCGATCTACATGATCAGGTTTCCGAGGTACCCAGGCGGCGCACAAGCTATATAAACCTGAAGG
AAATCTCAACTTTACACTTAGGTCAAGTTACTTATCGTACTAGAGCTTCAGCAGGAAATTTAACTAAAAT
CTAATTTAACCAGCATAGCAAATATCATTTATTCCCAAAATGCTAAAGTTTGAGATAAACGGACTTGATT
TCCGGCTGTTTTGACACTATCCAGAATGCCTTGCAGATGGGTGGGGCATGCTAAATACTGCAGAACTAGT
GCTCTAGAAAGGATCTGCGATCGCTCCGGTGCCCGTCAGTGGGCAGAGCGCACATCGCCCACAGTCCCCG
AGAAGTTGGGGGGAGGGGTCGGCAATTGAACGGGTGCCTAGAGAAGGTGGCGCGGGGTAAACTGGGAAAG
TGATGTCGTGTACTGGCTCCGCCTTTTTCCCGAGGGTGGGGGAGAACCGTATATAAGTGCAGTAGTCGCC
GTGAACGTTCTTTTTCGCAACGGGTTTGCCGCCAGAACACAGCTGAAGCTTCGAGGGGCTCGCATCTCTC
CTTCACGCGCCCGCCGCCCTACCTGAGGCCGCCATCCACGCCGGTTGAGTCGCGTTCTGCCGCCTCCCGC
CTGTGGTGCCTCCTGAACTGCGTCCGCCGTCTAGGTAAGTTTAAAGCTCAGGTCGAGACCGGGCCTTTGT
CCGGCGCTCCCTTGGAGCCTACCTAGACTCAGCCGGCTCTCCACGCTTTGCCTGACCCTGCTTGCTCAAC
TCTACGTCTTTGTTTCGTTTTCTGTTCTGCGCCGTTACAGATCCAAGCTGTGACCGGCGCCTACTCTAGA
GCTAGCGAATTCGCCACCATGGGAGACCAACCTTGTGCCTCCGGGAGATCCACTCTCCCACCTGGAAACG
CACGGGAAGCCAAGCCTCCAAAAAAGCGCTGCCTCCTCGCTCCGCGTTGGGATTATCCGGAAGGAACTCC
CAACGGAGGTAGTACCACTCTACCCTCCGCACCTCCTCCTGCATCAGCCGGCCTGAAGTCGCACCCTCCT
CCTCCGGAGAAGTAGTGCCTCAGTTTTGGCACCGAAATTTTAACCGTTGAGTACGGCCCATTGCCCATTG
GCAAAATTGTGAGTGAAGAAATTAATTGTTCTGTGTACAGTGTTGATCCAGAAGGGAGAGTTTACACCCA
GGCGATCGCCCAATGGCATGACCGGGGAGAGCAGGAAGTATTGGAATATGAATTGGAAGATGGTTCAGTA
ATCCGAGCTACCTCTGACCACCGCTTTTTAACCACCGATTATCAACTGTTGGCGATCGAAGAAATTTTTG
CTAGGCAACTGGACTTGTTGACTTTAGAAAATATTAAGCAAACTGAAGAAGCTCTTGACAACCATCGTCT
TCCCTTTCCATTACTTGACGCTGGGACAATTAAAATGGTTAAAGTTATCGGTCGTCGTTCCCTCGGAGTG
CAAAGAATATTTGATATTGGTCTTCCCCAAGACCATAATTTTCTGCTAGCCAATGGGGCGATCGCCGCCG
CCTGCTTCAACGAATTCGAATTCCTCGAGGGAGTGCAGGTGGAAACCATCTCCCCAGGTGACGGGCGCAC
CTTCCCCAAGCGCGGCCAGACCTGCGTGGTGCACTACACCGGGATGCTTGGAGATGGAAAGAAAGTTGAC
TCCTCCCGGGACAGAAACAAGCCCTTTAAGTTTATGCTAGGCAAGCAGGAGGTGATCCGAGGCTGGGAAG
AAGGGGTTGCCCAGATGAGTGTGGGTCAGGGAGCCAAACTGACTATATCTCCAGATTATGCCTATGGTGC
CACTGGGCACCCAGGCATCATCCCACCACATGCCACTCTCGTCTTCGATGTGGAGCTTCTAGAACTGGAA
TGATCGACAATCAACCTCTGGATTACAAAATTTGTGAAAGATTGACTGGTATTCTTAACTATGTTGCTCC
TTTTACGCTATGTGGATACGCTGCTTTAATGCCTTTGTATCATGCGTTAACTAAACTTGTTTATTGCAGC
TTATAATGGTTACAAATAAAGCAATAGCATCACAAATTTCACAAATAAAGCATTTTTTTCACTGCATTCT
AGTTGTGGTTTGTCCAAACTCATCAATGTATCTTATCATGTCTGGAATTGACTCAAATGATGTCAATTAG
TCTATCAGAAGCTCATCTGGTCTCCCTTCCGGGGGACAAGACATCCCTGTTTAATATTTAAACAGCAGTG
TTCCCAAACTGGGTTCTTATATCCCTTGCTCTGGTCAACCAGGTTGCAGGGTTTCCTGTCCTCACAGGAA
CGAAGTCCCTAAAGAAACAGTGGCAGCCAGGTTTAGCCCCGGAATTGACTGGATTCCTTTTTTAGGGCCC
ATTGGTATGGCTTTTTCCCCGTATCCCCCCAGGTGTCTGCAGGCTCAAAGAGCAGCGAGAAGCGTTCAGA
GGAAAGCGATCCCGTGCCACCTTCCCCGTGCCCGGGCTGTCCCCGCACGCTGCCGGCTCGGGGATGCGGG
GGGAGCGCCGGACCGGAGCGGAGCCCCGGGCGGCTCGCTGCTGCCCCCTAGCGGGGGAGGGACGTAATTA
CATCCCTGGGGGCTTTGGGGGGGGGCTGTCCCTGATATCTATAACAAGAAAATATATATATAATAAGTTA
TCACGTAAGTAGAACATGAAATAACAATATAATTATCGTATGAGTTAAATCTTAAAAGTCACGTAAAAGA
TAATCATGCGTCATTTTGACTCACGCGGTCGTTATAGTTCAAAATCAGTGACACTTACCGCATTGACAAG
CACGCCTCACGGGAGCTCCAAGCGGCGACTGAGATGTCCTAAATGCACAGCGACGGATTCGCGCTATTTA
GAAAGAGAGAGCAATATTTCAAGAATGCATGCGTCAATTTTACGCAGACTATCTTTCTAGGGTTAATCTA
GCTGCATCAGGATCATATCGTCGGGTCTTTTTTCCGGCTCAGTCATCGCCCAAGCTGGCGCTATCTGGGC
ATCGGGGAGGAAGAAGCCCGTGCCTTTTCCCGCGAGGTTGAAGCGGCATGGAAAGAGTTTGCCGAGGATG
ACTGCTGCTGCATTGACGTTGAGCGAAAACGCACGTTTACCATGATGATTCGGGAAGGTGTGGCCATGCA
CGCCTTTAACGGTGAACTGTTCGTTCAGGCCACCTGGGATACCAGTTCGTCGCGGCTTTTCCGGACACAG
TTCCGGATGGTCAGCCCGAAGCGCATCAGCAACCCGAACAATACCGGCGACAGCCGGAACTGCCGTGCCG
GTGTGCAGATTAATGACAGCGGTGCGGCGCTGGGATATTACGTCAGCGAGGACGGGTATCCTGGCTGGAT
GCCGCAGAAATGGACATGGATACCCCGTGAGTTACCCGGCGGGCGCGCTTGGCGTAATCATGGTCATAGC
TGTTTCCTGTGTGAAATTGTTATCCGCTCACAATTCCACACAACATACGAGCCGGAAGCATAAAGTGTAA
AGCCTGGGGTGCCTAATGAGTGAGCTAACTCACATTAATTGCGTTGCGCTCACTGCCCGCTTTCCAGTCG
GGAAACCTGTCGTGCCAGCTGCATTAATGAATCGGCCAACGCGCGGGGAGAGGCGGTTTGCGTATTGGGC
GCTCTTCCGCTTCCTCGCTCACTGACTCGCTGCGCTCGGTCGTTCGGCTGCGGCGAGCGGTATCAGCTCA
CTCAAAGGCGGTAATACGGTTATCCACAGAATCAGGGGATAACGCAGGAAAGAACATGTGAGCAAAAGGC
CAGCAAAAGGCCAGGAACCGTAAAAAGGCCGCGTTGCTGGCGTTTTTCCATAGGCTCCGCCCCCCTGACG
AGCATCACAAAAATCGACGCTCAAGTCAGAGGTGGCGAAACCCGACAGGACTATAAAGATACCAGGCGTT
TCCCCCTGGAAGCTCCCTCGTGCGCTCTCCTGTTCCGACCCTGCCGCTTACCGGATACCTGTCCGCCTTT
CTCCCTTCGGGAAGCGTGGCGCTTTCTCATAGCTCACGCTGTAGGTATCTCAGTTCGGTGTAGGTCGTTC
GCTCCAAGCTGGGCTGTGTGCACGAACCCCCCGTTCAGCCCGACCGCTGCGCCTTATCCGGTAACTATCG
TCTTGAGTCCAACCCGGTAAGACACGACTTATCGCCACTGGCAGCAGCCACTGGTAACAGGATTAGCAGA
GCGAGGTATGTAGGCGGTGCTACAGAGTTCTTGAAGTGGTGGCCTAACTACGGCTACACTAGAAGAACAG
TATTTGGTATCTGCGCTCTGCTGAAGCCAGTTACCTTCGGAAAAAGAGTTGGTAGCTCTTGATCCGGCAA
ACAAACCACCGCTGGTAGCGGTGGTTTTTTTGTTTGCAAGCAGCAGATTACGCGCAGAAAAAAAGGATCT
CAAGAAGATCCTTTGATCTTTTCTACGGGGTCTGACGCTCAGTGGAACGAAAACTCACGTTAAGGGATTT
TGGTCATGAGATTATCAAAAAGGATCTTCACCTAGATCCTTTTAAATTAAAAATGAAGTTTTAAATCAAT
CTAAAGTATATATGAGTAAACTTGGTCTGACAGTTACCAATGCTTAATCAGTGAGGCACCTATCTCAGCG
ATCTGTCTATTTCGTTCATCCATAGTTGCCTGACTCCCCGTCGTGTAGATAACTACGATACGGGAGGGCT
TACCATCTGGCCCCAGTGCTGCAATGATACCGCGAGACCCACGCTCACCGGCTCCAGATTTATCAGCAAT
AAACCAGCCAGCCGGAAGGGCCGAGCGCAGAAGTGGTCCTGCAACTTTATCCGCCTCCATCCAGTCTATT
AATTGTTGCCGGGAAGCTAGAGTAAGTAGTTCGCCAGTTAATAGTTTGCGCAACGTTGTTGCCATTGCTA
CAGGCATCGTGGTGTCACGCTCGTCGTTTGGTATGGCTTCATTCAGCTCCGGTTCCCAACGATCAAGGCG
AGTTACATGATCCCCCATGTTGTGCAAAAAAGCGGTTAGCTCCTTCGGTCCTCCGATCGTTGTCAGAAGT
AAGTTGGCCGCAGTGTTATCACTCATGGTTATGGCAGCACTGCATAATTCTCTTACTGTCATGCCATCCG
TAAGATGCTTTTCTGTGACTGGTGAGTACTCAACCAAGTCATTCTGAGAATAGTGTATGCGGCGACCGAG
TTGCTCTTGCCCGGCGTCAATACGGGATAATACCGCGCCACATAGCAGAACTTTAAAAGTGCTCATCATT
GGAAAACGTTCTTCGGGGCGAAAACTCTCAAGGATCTTACCGCTGTTGAGATCCAGTTCGATGTAACCCA
CTCGTGCACCCAACTGATCTTCAGCATCTTTTACTTTCACCAGCGTTTCTGGGTGAGCAAAAACAGGAAG
GCAAAATGCCGCAAAAAAGGGAATAAGGGCGACACGGAAATGTTGAATACTCATACTCTTCCTTTTTCAA
TATTATTGAAGCATTTATCAGGGT
Features (pLannotate 1.2.2; 23 found; start..end, strand, type, name):
    118..546     -  rep_origin     f1 ori (sequence partly withheld): f1 bacteriophage origin of replication; arrow indicates direction of (+) strand synthesis
    551..706     -  CDS            lacZα (fragment): LacZα fragment of β-galactosidase; lacZ fragment
    708..827     +  CDS            B (fragment): PORTL_LAMBD - Experimental evidence at protein level: Swiss-Prot protein existence level 1. Forms the portal vertex of the capsid (PubMed:6228056, PubMed:6232391). This portal plays critical roles in head assembly, genome packaging, neck/tail attachment, and genome ejection (Probable). The portal protein multimerizes as a single ring-shaped homododecamer arranged around a central channel (PubMed:6232391). Binds to the terminase subunits to form the packaging machine (PubMed:7799432). From Escherichia phage lambda (Bacteriophage lambda).
   1340..1408    -  ncRNA          tRNA: Accession: RF00005 - tRNA
   1669..1737    -  ncRNA          tRNA: Accession: RF00005 - tRNA
   1998..2066    -  ncRNA          tRNA: Accession: RF00005 - tRNA
   2327..2395    -  ncRNA          tRNA: Accession: RF00005 - tRNA
   2687..2898    +  promoter       EF-1α core promoter: core promoter for human elongation factor EF-1α
   2911..3179    +  LTR            5' LTR (truncated): truncated 5' long terminal repeat (LTR) from human T-cell leukemia virus (HTLV) type 1
   3225..3428    +  CDS            NBDY: NBDY_HUMAN - Also known as LINC01420 From Homo sapiens (Human).
   3432..3917    +  CDS            dnaE-N (fragment): DPO3A_SYNY3 - Experimental evidence at protein level: Swiss-Prot protein existence level 1. DNA polymerase III is a complex, multichain enzyme responsible for most of the replicative synthesis in bacteria. This DNA polymerase also exhibits 3' to 5' exonuclease activity. The alpha chain is the DNA polymerase (By similarity). From Synechocystis sp. (strain PCC 6803 / Kazusa).
   3936..4257    +  CDS            DD-C (fragment): destabilization domain that can be stabilized by Shield1 in the ProteoTuner™ system FKBP12 mutant optimized for use as a C-terminal tag
   4265..4371    +  misc_feature   WPRE (fragment): woodchuck hepatitis virus posttranscriptional regulatory element
   4380..4501    +  polyA_signal   SV40 poly(A) signal: SV40 polyadenylation signal
   4519..4611    +  ncRNA          G-CSF SLDE: Accession: RF00183 - G-CSF factor stem-loop destabilising element (SLDE)
   5308..5775    +  CDS            B (fragment): PORTL_LAMBD - Experimental evidence at protein level: Swiss-Prot protein existence level 1. Forms the portal vertex of the capsid (PubMed:6228056, PubMed:6232391). This portal plays critical roles in head assembly, genome packaging, neck/tail attachment, and genome ejection (Probable). The portal protein multimerizes as a single ring-shaped homododecamer arranged around a central channel (PubMed:6232391). Binds to the terminase subunits to form the packaging machine (PubMed:7799432). From Escherichia phage lambda (Bacteriophage lambda).
   5813..5829    -  protein_bind   lac operator: The lac repressor binds to the lac operator to inhibit transcription in E. coli. This inhibition can be relieved by adding lactose or isopropyl-β-D-thiogalactopyranoside (IPTG). lac repressor encoded by lacI
   5837..5867    -  promoter       lac promoter: promoter for the E. coli lac operon
   5882..5903    -  protein_bind   CAP binding site: CAP binding activates transcription in the presence of cAMP. E. coli catabolite activator protein
   5916..6008    -  CDS            lacI (fragment): lac repressor; lacI; The lac repressor binds to the lac operator to inhibit transcription in E. coli. This inhibition can be relieved by adding lactose or isopropyl-β-D-thiogalactopyranoside (IPTG).
   6191..6779    -  rep_origin     ori: high-copy-number ColE1/pMB1/pBR322/pUC origin of replication
   6950..7810    -  CDS            AmpR: β-lactamase; bla; confers resistance to ampicillin, carbenicillin, and related antibiotics
   7811..65      -  promoter       AmpR promoter (across the origin): bla
