[The description below was written by a language model from this plasmid's Addgene catalogue record and pLannotate feature annotations shown in this document.]
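Description:
pAS1_4xh7SKPylT_EF1_NoBody*_Intein_DD is a 7.85 kb mammalian expression plasmid on the pAS backbone, catalogued as a PiggyBac-type vector. It is used for amber suppression labelling of the human microprotein NoBody (NBDY) at its C-terminus by the STELLA approach. It is propagated in E. coli through a high-copy ColE1/pUC origin with ampicillin selection. It also carries an f1 origin and remnants of a lacZα/lac promoter cloning region. The automated annotation does not call PiggyBac terminal repeats. The two hits to a phage lambda portal protein that flank the mammalian cassettes are probably spurious matches, and the record does not say what those regions are. No mammalian selection marker is annotated.

The payload has two parts. Four tandem tRNA genes are annotated on the reverse strand. According to the plasmid name, these are copies of the pyrrolysyl tRNA (PylT), each driven by a human 7SK Pol III promoter, and they supply the amber suppressor tRNA. No matching aminoacyl-tRNA synthetase is annotated, so it is presumably supplied from another construct.

Downstream, an EF-1α core promoter joined to an HTLV-1 5' LTR fragment drives the NoBody coding sequence. The native opal stop at codon 69 is replaced by an amber (TAG) codon. The reading frame then continues into a DnaE-derived intein from Synechocystis and an FKBP12-based destabilisation domain, followed by a WPRE fragment and an SV40 polyadenylation signal. Incorporation of a non-canonical amino acid at the TAG codon allows read-through. The design suggests that the intein then removes itself along with the degron, leaving NoBody with a single-residue terminal label for fluorescent live-cell imaging.
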