Addgene plasmid #162813: pAS1_4xh7SKPylT_EF1_NoBody*_Intein_DD
Purpose: STELLA plasmid for amber suppression of C-terminally labelled NoBody
Depositing lab: Simon Elsaesser. Depositing organization: Karolinska Institutet. Publication: Universal Single-Residue Terminal Labels for Fluorescent Live Cell Imaging of Microproteins. Lafranchi L, Schlesinger D, Kimler KJ, Elsasser SJ. J Am Chem Soc. 2020 Nov 25;142(47):20080-20087. doi: 10.1021/jacs.0c09574. Epub 2020 Nov 11. PubMed 33175524.
Backbone
  Vector backbone: pAS
  Vector type: Mammalian Expression ; PiggyBac
Growth in bacteria
  Bacterial resistance: Ampicillin, 100 μg/mL
  Growth temperature: 37°C
  Growth strain: NEB Stable
  Copy number: High Copy
Gene/Insert
  Gene/Insert name: NoBody(C-TAG)-Intein-DD
  Species: H. sapiens (human)
  Mutation: NoBody(Opal69,Amber)
  Promoter: EF1alpha
  Cloning method: Restriction Enzyme; 5′ cloning site Unknown (unknown if destroyed)
Terms and licenses: Academic/Nonprofit Terms; Industry Terms: Not Available to Industry
Depositor comments: Protein sequence: MGDQPCASGRSTLPPGNAREAKPPKKRCLLAPRWDYPEGTPNGGSTTLPSAPPPASAGLKSHPPPPEK(TAG) - UniProtKB - A0A0U1RRE5 (NBDY_HUMAN)
How to cite: pAS1_4xh7SKPylT_EF1_NoBody*_Intein_DD was a gift from Simon Elsaesser (Addgene plasmid # 162813 ; http://n2t.net/addgene:162813 ; RRID:Addgene_162813)
